Addgene plasmid #223184: pAAV-TNT4-Zfr-P2A-HA-luciferase-3xMIR122
Purpose: Plasmid containing the Zfr/Firefly luciferase/3xMIR122 cassette. Translation of luciferase is controlled by splicing modulation of the Zfr specifically in cardiomyocytes by risdiplam in vivo.
Depositing lab: Yuxuan Guo. Depositing organization: Peking University Health Science Center. Publication: The drug-elicitable alternative splicing module for tunable vector expression in the heart. Chen Z, Yang L, Zhang Y, Li J, Yang Y, Li Y, Fan L, Chen W, Miao L, Liu J, Chen G, Wang Z, Li Y, Gao F, Zhou J, Zheng L, Zhang Y, Zhao D, Pu WT, Yang K, Dong E, Guo Y. Nat Cardiovasc Res. 2025 Jun 13. doi: 10.1038/s44161-025-00665-7. PubMed 40514436.
Backbone
  Vector backbone: pAAV
  Vector type: AAV
Growth in bacteria
  Bacterial resistance: Ampicillin, 100 μg/mL
  Growth temperature: 37°C
  Growth strain: NEB Stable
  Copy number: Unknown
Gene/Insert 1
  Gene/Insert name: luciferase (alt names: fluc; Photinus pyralis luciferase; firefly luciferase)
  Species: firefly
  Entrez Gene: LOC116160065 (a.k.a. PPYR_00001, LUC1, PpyLuc1, luc, luciferase)
  Promoter: TNNT2
  Tag / fusion protein: engineered P2A (N terminal on insert); HA (N terminal on insert)
  Cloning method: Gibson Cloning
  Sequencing primers: 5′ TGCATTCCGTCAGATACACAAAGTgctactaacttcagcctActAaaAcaggctggagacgtTgaggagaaccctggacctTATCCATAcGACGTTCCAGATTACGCagaag; 3′ gcggaaagatgccgtgtaaGTACCTCTAGAGTCGACCC
Gene/Insert 2
  Gene/Insert name: mir122
  Species: M. musculus (mouse)
  Entrez Gene: Mir122 (a.k.a. Mir122a, Mir122b, Mirn122a, Mirn122b, mir-122, mmu-mir-122)
  Promoter: TNNT2
  Cloning method: Gibson Cloning
  Sequencing primers: 5′ ccgtgtaaGTACCTCTAGAGgatggggactgaaagcttcgg; 3′ CGTCCTCGAGGCCGCCCGGGcggtatcgataagctTcggcg
Terms and licenses: Academic/Nonprofit Terms; Industry Terms: Not Available to Industry
Depositor comments: Please visit https://doi.org/10.1101/2024.07.01.601517 for bioRxiv preprint.
How to cite: pAAV-TNT4-Zfr-P2A-HA-luciferase-3xMIR122 was a gift from Yuxuan Guo (Addgene plasmid # 223184 ; http://n2t.net/addgene:223184 ; RRID:Addgene_223184)
