[The description below was written by a language model from this plasmid's Addgene catalogue record and pLannotate feature annotations shown in this document.]
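Description:
pAAV-TNT4-Zfr-P2A-HA-luciferase-3xMIR122 is an adeno-associated virus transfer plasmid of about 7.1 kb, built on a pAAV backbone. Two AAV2 inverted terminal repeats, both annotated as fragments, flank the expression cassette and allow it to be packaged into recombinant AAV particles. The bacterial portion carries a high-copy ColE1/pUC-type origin, an f1 phage origin and a β-lactamase gene for ampicillin selection. It also retains remnants of a lac promoter/operator and lacZα region from the parental cloning vector. The recorded host is a recombination-deficient E. coli strain, which suits the repeat-rich ITRs.

According to the catalogue, the payload is driven by a cardiac troponin T (TNNT2) promoter, which restricts transcription to cardiomyocytes. The automated feature table does not annotate the promoter or the Zfr element, which presumably lie in the unannotated stretch between the left ITR and the HA tag. The short "9xHis" hit there is probably a spurious match. Downstream, an engineered P2A peptide and an HA epitope precede the firefly luciferase (luc+) coding sequence, followed by the 3xMIR122 element and a rabbit β-globin polyadenylation signal. The name suggests that this element is three miR-122 target sites, an arrangement commonly used to suppress expression in liver, where miR-122 is abundant, although the record does not describe its function.

The Zfr segment acts as a drug-responsive alternative splicing module: risdiplam changes its splicing and thereby controls whether luciferase is translated. The P2A separates the reporter from the upstream Zfr-derived peptide. The construct serves as a bioluminescent reporter for tunable, drug-inducible AAV expression in the heart in vivo.
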