Features (pLannotate 1.2.2; 15 found; start..end, strand, type, name):
    122..279     +  CDS            lacZα (fragment): LacZα fragment of β-galactosidase; lacZ fragment
    284..712     +  rep_origin     f1 ori (sequence partly withheld): f1 bacteriophage origin of replication; arrow indicates direction of (+) strand synthesis
    765..869     +  promoter       AmpR promoter: bla
    870..1730    +  CDS            AmpR: β-lactamase; bla; confers resistance to ampicillin, carbenicillin, and related antibiotics
   1901..2489    +  rep_origin     ori: high-copy-number ColE1/pMB1/pBR322/pUC origin of replication
   2672..2764    +  CDS            lacI (fragment): lac repressor; lacI; The lac repressor binds to the lac operator to inhibit transcription in E. coli. This inhibition can be relieved by adding lactose or isopropyl-β-D-thiogalactopyranoside (IPTG).
   2777..2798    +  protein_bind   CAP binding site: CAP binding activates transcription in the presence of cAMP. E. coli catabolite activator protein
   2813..2843    +  promoter       lac promoter: promoter for the E. coli lac operon
   2851..2867    +  protein_bind   lac operator: The lac repressor binds to the lac operator to inhibit transcription in E. coli. This inhibition can be relieved by adding lactose or isopropyl-β-D-thiogalactopyranoside (IPTG). lac repressor encoded by lacI
   2928..3058    -  repeat_region  AAV2 ITR (fragment): inverted terminal repeat of adeno-associated virus serotype 2 inverted
   4448..4464    +  CDS            9xHis (fragment): 9xHis affinity tag
   4975..5000    +  CDS            3xHA (fragment): three tandem HA epitope tags
   5002..6650    +  CDS            luciferase: firefly luciferase; luc+; enhanced luc+ version of the luciferase gene
   6894..6949    +  polyA_signal   β-globin poly(A) signal: rabbit β-globin polyadenylation signal (Gil and Proudfoot, 1987)
   7042..108     +  repeat_region  AAV2 ITR (fragment) (across the origin): inverted terminal repeat of adeno-associated virus serotype 2 inverted
>Addgene plasmid #223184 | pAAV-TNT4-Zfr-P2A-HA-luciferase-3xMIR122 | addgene full sequence | sequence record 443757 | Addgene NGS Result
GCCACTCCCTCTCTGCGCGCTCGCTCGCTCACTGAGGCCGGGCGACCAAAGGTCGCCCGACGCCCGGGCT
TTGCCCGGGCGGCCTCAGTGAGCGAGCGAGCGCGCAGCCTTAATTAACCTAATTCACTGGCCGTCGTTTT
ACAACGTCGTGACTGGGAAAACCCTGGCGTTACCCAACTTAATCGCCTTGCAGCACATCCCCCTTTCGCC
AGCTGGCGTAATAGCGAAGAGGCCCGCACCGATCGCCCTTCCCAACAGTTGCGCAGCCTGAATGGCGAAT
GGG
[124 nt withheld, positions 284-407]
C
[91 nt withheld, positions 409-499]
A
[49 nt withheld, positions 501-549]
CCTTTGACGTTGGAGTCCACGTTCTTT
[37 nt withheld, positions 577-613]
ACCCTATCTCGGTCTATTCTTTTGATTTATAAGGGATTTTGCCGATTTCGGCCTATTGGTTAAAAAATGA
GCTGATTTAACAAAAATTTAACGCGAATTTTAACAAAATATTAACGCTTACAATTTAGGTGGCACTTTTC
GGGGAAATGTGCGCGGAACCCCTATTTGTTTATTTTTCTAAATACATTCAAATATGTATCCGCTCATGAG
ACAATAACCCTGATAAATGCTTCAATAATATTGAAAAAGGAAGAGTATGAGTATTCAACATTTCCGTGTC
GCCCTTATTCCCTTTTTTGCGGCATTTTGCCTTCCTGTTTTTGCTCACCCAGAAACGCTGGTGAAAGTAA
AAGATGCTGAAGATCAGTTGGGTGCACGAGTGGGTTACATCGAACTGGATCTCAACAGCGGTAAGATCCT
TGAGAGTTTTCGCCCCGAAGAACGTTTTCCAATGATGAGCACTTTTAAAGTTCTGCTATGTGGCGCGGTA
TTATCCCGTATTGACGCCGGGCAAGAGCAACTCGGTCGCCGCATACACTATTCTCAGAATGACTTGGTTG
AGTACTCACCAGTCACAGAAAAGCATCTTACGGATGGCATGACAGTAAGAGAATTATGCAGTGCTGCCAT
AACCATGAGTGATAACACTGCGGCCAACTTACTTCTGACAACGATCGGAGGACCGAAGGAGCTAACCGCT
TTTTTGCACAACATGGGGGATCATGTAACTCGCCTTGATCGTTGGGAACCGGAGCTGAATGAAGCCATAC
CAAACGACGAGCGTGACACCACGATGCCTGTAGCAATGGCAACAACGTTGCGCAAACTATTAACTGGCGA
ACTACTTACTCTAGCTTCCCGGCAACAATTAATAGACTGGATGGAGGCGGATAAAGTTGCAGGACCACTT
CTGCGCTCGGCCCTTCCGGCTGGCTGGTTTATTGCTGATAAATCTGGAGCCGGTGAGCGTGGGTCTCGCG
GTATCATTGCAGCACTGGGGCCAGATGGTAAGCCCTCCCGTATCGTAGTTATCTACACGACGGGGAGTCA
GGCAACTATGGATGAACGAAATAGACAGATCGCTGAGATAGGTGCCTCACTGATTAAGCATTGGTAACTG
TCAGACCAAGTTTACTCATATATACTTTAGATTGATTTAAAACTTCATTTTTAATTTAAAAGGATCTAGG
TGAAGATCCTTTTTGATAATCTCATGACCAAAATCCCTTAACGTGAGTTTTCGTTCCACTGAGCGTCAGA
CCCCGTAGAAAAGATCAAAGGATCTTCTTGAGATCCTTTTTTTCTGCGCGTAATCTGCTGCTTGCAAACA
AAAAAACCACCGCTACCAGCGGTGGTTTGTTTGCCGGATCAAGAGCTACCAACTCTTTTTCCGAAGGTAA
CTGGCTTCAGCAGAGCGCAGATACCAAATACTGTTCTTCTAGTGTAGCCGTAGTTAGGCCACCACTTCAA
GAACTCTGTAGCACCGCCTACATACCTCGCTCTGCTAATCCTGTTACCAGTGGCTGCTGCCAGTGGCGAT
AAGTCGTGTCTTACCGGGTTGGACTCAAGACGATAGTTACCGGATAAGGCGCAGCGGTCGGGCTGAACGG
GGGGTTCGTGCACACAGCCCAGCTTGGAGCGAACGACCTACACCGAACTGAGATACCTACAGCGTGAGCT
ATGAGAAAGCGCCACGCTTCCCGAAGGGAGAAAGGCGGACAGGTATCCGGTAAGCGGCAGGGTCGGAACA
GGAGAGCGCACGAGGGAGCTTCCAGGGGGAAACGCCTGGTATCTTTATAGTCCTGTCGGGTTTCGCCACC
TCTGACTTGAGCGTCGATTTTTGTGATGCTCGTCAGGGGGGCGGAGCCTATGGAAAAACGCCAGCAACGC
GGCCTTTTTACGGTTCCTGGCCTTTTGCTGGCCTTTTGCTCACATGTTCTTTCCTGCGTTATCCCCTGAT
TCTGTGGATAACCGTATTACCGCCTTTGAGTGAGCTGATACCGCTCGCCGCAGCCGAACGACCGAGCGCA
GCGAGTCAGTGAGCGAGGAAGCGGAAGAGCGCCCAATACGCAAACCGCCTCTCCCCGCGCGTTGGCCGAT
TCATTAATGCAGCTGGCACGACAGGTTTCCCGACTGGAAAGCGGGCAGTGAGCGCAACGCAATTAATGTG
AGTTAGCTCACTCATTAGGCACCCCAGGCTTTACACTTTATGCTTCCGGCTCGTATGTTGTGTGGAATTG
TGAGCGGATAACAATTTCACACAGGAAACAGCTATGACCATGATTACGCCAGATTTAATTAAGGCCTTAA
TTAGGCTGCGCGCTCGCTCGCTCACTGAGGCCGCCCGGGCAAAGCCCGGGCGTCGGGCGACCTTTGGTCG
CCCGGCCTCAGTGAGCGAGCGAGCGCGCAGAGAGGGAGTGGCCAACTCCATCACTAGGGGTTCCTTGTAG
TTAATGATTAACCCGCCATGCTACTTATCTACCAGGGTAATGGGGATCCTCTAGAACTATAGCTCAGTCC
ATTAGGAGCCAGTAGCCTGGAAGATGTCTTTACCCCCAGCATCAGTTCAAGTGGAGCAGCACATAACTCT
TGCCCTCTGCCTTCCAAGATTCTGGTGCTGAGACTTATGGAGTGTCTTGGAGGTTGCCTTCTGCCCCCCA
ACCCTGCTCCCAGCTGGCCCTCCCAGGCCTGGGTTGCTGGCCTCTGCTTTATCAGGATTCTCAAGAGGGA
CAGCTGGTTTATGTTGCATGACTGTTCCCTGCATATCTGCTCTGGTTTTAAATAGCTTATCTGAGCAGCT
GGAGGACCACATGGGCTTATATGGCGTGGGGTACATGTTCCTGTAGCCTTGTCCCTGGCACCTGCCAAAA
TAGCAGCCAACACCCCCCACCCCCACCGCCATCCCCCTGCCCCACCCGTCCCCTGTCGCACATTCCTCCC
TCCGCAGGGCTGGCTCACCAGGCCCCAGCCCACATGCCTGCTTAAAGCCCTCTCCATCCTCTGCCTCACC
CAGTCCCCGCTGAGACTGAGCAGACGCCTCCAGGATCTGTCGGCAGAGCTCCTCGAGAAGCACTGACCAA
CAGCGTGAAGACATTACATCCAGTGCACAGGTAATTGAATTCTTGTTGGATTACTGTCTCTAAGGCCTGG
GAGTTTTATAATTGTTTCTTTATGTGTAATAATAACCGTACTAGTCATTGTGATACTTATTTGGGAAGTA
AGCCTTTAAAGAGGTTATTAAAAAGATTTACTGATTCCCACACCGGAAGTTGCTCTTCTAGCCGTGAAAG
AAGGACGGCGTGGTCTTCAGTTTGCTATGTCCACTAACAATATGTCCGACCCACGAAGGCCCACCAAAGT
TATACTTGTGGCACATATAAACCTTTGGAATCAAGGGACCTGATACTGGATTATTAAATATTTAAGAGAA
TTTATATTTAATAAACTTGATACTTCAGTGAGAAAGGACAAATCATCAGTAGAATGGTTTTGAGATAGCT
GATGATTCTATTAAAAGTAGATATGTGTGTGGGTTAAATGACTTAAGCATACATCAAAAGACTGAGAAAG
GCTCTTAACATTAAAAGATGGGCCTTTTTTTTTCTTTTAGGTTAAAGGATTACATATTAAAAATATTGTA
TAGACTCTTTAAGGCCAAAGAAGTGTGCTCATTTCTCCCGATTAAAAGTTATGAGTAAGAATTGGGTATT
TTGCCTTTTGGGGGTGGGAGATTTGAAACAGGGTTTCTCCTTACAGCTCTGGCTTTCCTGGAGCAGTGAA
TTGAGCCTGGCTCCTCTGTAGGAGTAACGAGTTGCTTTAACCACTGACATCTTTCCACCACCACCACCAC
CCCTTATGAATAGACTAAATTTATTTAAAGATTGATATTTTCTAGCTTAATTATTTGGAAAGCAAATAAG
CACACAGAAAAGCCTCCTCCCCAAAAAAATATAAATAAAAAAGTCTATCAGGACATAGTATATGTCCCTT
CTGATTAATCATTGGTGGTGAAACAACCCATTCAGGGTGTCTCTTCCATCACAGTGGATTTTTTTCATAT
TGTTACATGGAGAAGTTAACTTAGTAAGAATTGATGTGCTTCTGTGCCAGTGAGATAGCTCTGCAGGTAA
AAGGGAGACTGACCCCCAACTTGTACTCTGGCCGTGGCAGTCATGTGCACACAAGTAAACTGAATAAATA
TAAAGAGCAGATTTTAGAGTGTTTTGGCTTTAAATTAATTCTATATTCTAACTCTATTTGCAGTTTGCAT
TGAGACTCCTTGCATTCCGTCAGATACACAAAGTGCTACTAACTTCAGCCTACTAAAACAGGCTGGAGAC
GTTGAGGAGAACCCTGGACCTTATCCATACGACGTTCCAGATTACGCAGAAGACGCCAAAAACATAAAGA
AAGGCCCGGCGCCATTCTATCCGCTGGAAGATGGAACCGCTGGAGAGCAACTGCATAAGGCTATGAAGAG
ATACGCCCTGGTTCCTGGAACAATTGCTTTTACAGATGCACATATCGAGGTGGACATCACTTACGCTGAG
TACTTCGAAATGTCCGTTCGGTTGGCAGAAGCTATGAAACGATATGGGCTGAATACAAATCACAGAATCG
TCGTATGCAGTGAAAACTCTCTTCAATTCTTTATGCCGGTGTTGGGCGCGTTATTTATCGGAGTTGCAGT
TGCGCCCGCGAACGACATTTATAATGAACGTGAATTGCTCAACAGTATGGGCATTTCGCAGCCTACCGTG
GTGTTCGTTTCCAAAAAGGGGTTGCAAAAAATTTTGAACGTGCAAAAAAAGCTCCCAATCATCCAAAAAA
TTATTATCATGGATTCTAAAACGGATTACCAGGGATTTCAGTCGATGTACACGTTCGTCACATCTCATCT
ACCTCCCGGTTTTAATGAATACGATTTTGTGCCAGAGTCCTTCGATAGGGACAAGACAATTGCACTGATC
ATGAACTCCTCTGGATCTACTGGTCTGCCTAAAGGTGTCGCTCTGCCTCATAGAACTGCCTGCGTGAGAT
TCTCGCATGCCAGAGATCCTATTTTTGGCAATCAAATCATTCCGGATACTGCGATTTTAAGTGTTGTTCC
ATTCCATCACGGTTTTGGAATGTTTACTACACTCGGATATTTGATATGTGGATTTCGAGTCGTCTTAATG
TATAGATTTGAAGAAGAGCTGTTTCTGAGGAGCCTTCAGGATTACAAGATTCAAAGTGCGCTGCTGGTGC
CAACCCTATTCTCCTTCTTCGCCAAAAGCACTCTGATTGACAAATACGATTTATCTAATTTACACGAAAT
TGCTTCTGGTGGCGCTCCCCTCTCTAAGGAAGTCGGGGAAGCGGTTGCCAAGAGGTTCCATCTGCCAGGT
ATCAGGCAAGGATATGGGCTCACTGAGACTACATCAGCTATTCTGATTACACCCGAGGGGGATGATAAAC
CGGGCGCGGTCGGTAAAGTTGTTCCATTTTTTGAAGCGAAGGTTGTGGATCTGGATACCGGGAAAACGCT
GGGCGTTAATCAAAGAGGCGAACTGTGTGTGAGAGGTCCTATGATTATGTCCGGTTATGTAAACAATCCG
GAAGCGACCAACGCCTTGATTGACAAGGATGGATGGCTACATTCTGGAGACATAGCTTACTGGGACGAAG
ACGAACACTTCTTCATCGTTGACCGCCTGAAGTCTCTGATTAAGTACAAAGGCTATCAGGTGGCTCCCGC
TGAATTGGAATCCATCTTGCTCCAACACCCCAACATCTTCGACGCAGGTGTCGCAGGTCTTCCCGACGAT
GACGCCGGTGAACTTCCCGCCGCCGTTGTTGTTTTGGAGCACGGAAAGACGATGACGGAAAAAGAGATCG
TGGATTACGTCGCCAGTCAAGTAACAACCGCGAAAAAGTTGCGCGGAGGAGTTGTGTTTGTGGACGAAGT
ACCGAAAGGTCTTACCGGAAAACTCGACGCAAGAAAAATCAGAGAGATCCTCATAAAGGCCAAGAAGGGC
GGAAAGATGCCGTGTAAGTACCTCTAGAGGATGGGGACTGAAAGCTTCGGTCAAACACCATTGTCACACT
CCATACTATCAAACACCATTGTCACACTCCAGATCAACAAACACCATTGTCACACTCCACGCCGAAGCTT
ATCGATACCGCCCGGGCGGCCTCGAGGACGGGGTGAACTACGCCTGAGGATCCGATCTTTTTCCCTCTGC
CAAAAATTATGGGGACATCATGAAGCCCCTTGAGCATCTGACTTCTGGCTAATAAAGGAAATTTATTTTC
ATTGCAATAGTGTGTTGGAATTTTTTGTGTCTCTCACTCGGAAGCAATTCGTTGATCTGAATTTCGACCA
CCCATAATACCCATTACCCTGGTAGATAAGTAGCATGGCGGGTTAATCATTAACTACAAGGAACCCCTAG
TGATGGAGTTG
